>Addgene plasmid #33285 | pT7-S4T3D | depositor full sequence | sequence record 39512 | pT7-S4T3D sequence 4466 bps
CTAGGTTGTTCTCTATCTTTGTGATGTGGCTCTGAAACAAACCAGGTGTGATTACAGTAACAATTTCAAT
TTAAATTCCGATATAAATTTCAATGAGAGGAAAATTATTAATCTTCCTCATAGTTATTCGCACACAAAAG
ATCCTAAAAATTCTTCTTTCTTTTTGTGTGTCCGGGGTCGGCATGGCATCTCCACCTCCTCGCGGGTTAA
TACGACTCACTATAGCTATTTTTGCCTCTTCCCAGACGTTGTCGCAATGGAGGTGTGCTTGCCCAACGGT
CATCAGGTCGTGGACTTGATTAACAACGCTTTTGAAGGTCGTGTATCAATCTACAGCGCGCAAGAGGGAT
GGGACAAAACAATCTCAGCACAGCCAGATATGATGGTATGTGGTGGCGCCGTCGTTTGCATGCATTGTCT
AGGTGTTGTCGGATCTCTACAACGCAAGCTGAAGCATTTGCCTCACCATAGATGTAATCAACAGATCCGT
CATCAGGATTACGTCGATGTACAGTTCGCAGACCGTGTTACTGCTCACTGGAAGCGGGGTATGCTGTCCT
TCGTTGCGCAGATGCACGAGATGATGAATGACGTGTCGCCAGATGACCTGGATCGTGTGCGTACTGAGGG
AGGTTCACTAGTGGAGCTGAACTGGCTTCAGGTTGACCCAAATTCAATGTTTAGATCAATACACTCAAGT
TGGACAGATCCTTTGCAGGTGGTGGACGACCTTGACACTAAGCTGGATCAGTACTGGACAGCCTTAAACC
TGATGATCGACTCATCCGACTTGATACCCAACTTTATGATGAGAGACCCATCACACGCGTTCAATGGTGT
GAAACTGGGGGGAGATGCTCGTCAAACCCAATTCTCCAGGACTTTTGATTCGAGATCGAGTTTGGAATGG
GGTGTGATGGTTTATGATTACTCTGAGCTGGAGCATGATCCATCGAAGGGCCGTGCTTACAGAAAGGAAT
TGGTGACGCCAGCTCGAGATTTCGGTCACTTTGGATTATCCCATTATTCTAGGGCGACTACCCCAATCCT
TGGAAAGATGCCGGCCGTATTCTCAGGAATGTTGACTGGGAACTGTAAAATGTATCCATTCATTAAAGGA
ACGGCTAAGCTGAAGACAGTGCGCAAGCTAGTGGAGGCAGTCAATCATGCTTGGGGTGTCGAGAAGATTA
GATATGCTCTTGGGCCAGGTGGCATGACGGGATGGTACAATAGGACTATGCAACAGGCCCCCATTGTGCT
AACTCCTGCTGCTCTCACAATGTTCCCAGATACCATCAAGTTTGGGGATTTGAATTATCCAGTGATGATT
GGCGATCCGATGATTCTTGGCTAAACACCCCCATCTTCACAGCGCCGGGCTTGACCAACCTGGTGTGACG
TGGGACAGGCTTCATTCATCGGGTCGGCATGGCATCTCCACCTCCTCGCGGTCCGACCTGGGCATCCGAA
GGAGGACGTCGTCCACTCGGATGGCTAAGGGAGAGCTCAAAAAAAAGGATCCGGCTGCTAACAAAGCCCG
AAAGGAAGCTGAGTTGGCTGCTGCCACCGCTGAGCAATAACTAGCATAACCCCTTGGGGCCTCTAAACGG
GTCTTGAGGGGTTTTTTGCTGAAAGGAGGAACTATATCCGGATCGAGATCCTCTAGAGTCGACCTGCAGG
CATGCAAGCTTGTATTCTATAGTGTCACCTAAATCGTATGTGTATGATACATAAGGTTATGTATTAATTG
TAGCCGCGTTCTAACGACAATATGTACAAGCCTAATTGTGTAGCATCTGGCTTACTGAAGCAGACCCTAT
CATCTCTCTCGTAAACTGCCGTCAGAGTCGGTTTGGTTGGACGAACCTTCTGAGTTTCTGGTAACGCCGT
TCCGCACCCCGGAAATGGTCAGCGAACCAATCAGCAGGGTCATCGCTAGCCAGATCCTCTACGCCGGACG
CATCGTGGCCGGCATCACCGGCGCCACAGGTGCGGTTGCTGGCGCCTATATCGCCGACATCACCGATGGG
GAAGATCGGGCTCGCCACTTCGGGCTCATGAGCGCTTGTTTCGGCGTGGGTATGGTGGCAGGCCCCGTGG
CCGGGGGACTGTTGGGCGCCATCTCCTTGCACCATTCCTTGCGGCGGCGGTGCTCAACGGCCTCAACCTA
CTACTGGGCTGCTTCCTAATGCAGGAGTCGCATAAGGGAGAGCGTCGATATGGTGCACTCTCAGTACAAT
CTGCTCTGATGCCGCATAGTTAAGCCAGCCCCGACACCCGCCAACACCCGCTGACGCGCCCTGACGGGCT
TGTCTGCTCCCGGCATCCGCTTACAGACAAGCTGTGACCGTCTCCGGGAGCTGCATGTGTCAGAGGTTTT
CACCGTCATCACCGAAACGCGCGAGACGAAAGGGCCTCGTGATACGCCTATTTTTATAGGTTAATGTCAT
GATAATAATGGTTTCTTAGACGTCAGGTGGCACTTTTCGGGGAAATGTGCGCGGAACCCCTATTTGTTTA
TTTTTCTAAATACATTCAAATATGTATCCGCTCATGAGACAATAACCCTGATAAATGCTTCAATAATATT
GAAAAAGGAAGAGTATGAGTATTCAACATTTCCGTGTCGCCCTTATTCCCTTTTTTGCGGCATTTTGCCT
TCCTGTTTTTGCTCACCCAGAAACGCTGGTGAAAGTAAAAGATGCTGAAGATCAGTTGGGTGCACGAGTG
GGTTACATCGAACTGGATCTCAACAGCGGTAAGATCCTTGAGAGTTTTCGCCCCGAAGAACGTTTTCCAA
TGATGAGCACTTTTAAAGTTCTGCTATGTGGCGCGGTATTATCCCGTATTGACGCCGGGCAAGAGCAACT
CGGTCGCCGCATACACTATTCTCAGAATGACTTGGTTGAGTACTCACCAGTCACAGAAAAGCATCTTACG
GATGGCATGACAGTAAGAGAATTATGCAGTGCTGCCATAACCATGAGTGATAACACTGCGGCCAACTTAC
TTCTGACAACGATCGGAGGACCGAAGGAGCTAACCGCTTTTTTGCACAACATGGGGGATCATGTAACTCG
CCTTGATCGTTGGGAACCGGAGCTGAATGAAGCCATACCAAACGACGAGCGTGACACCACGATGCCTGTA
GCAATGGCAACAACGTTGCGCAAACTATTAACTGGCGAACTACTTACTCTAGCTTCCCGGCAACAATTAA
TAGACTGGATGGAGGCGGATAAAGTTGCAGGACCACTTCTGCGCTCGGCCCTTCCGGCTGGCTGGTTTAT
TGCTGATAAATCTGGAGCCGGTGAGCGTGGGTCTCGCGGTATCATTGCAGCACTGGGGCCAGATGGTAAG
CCCTCCCGTATCGTAGTTATCTACACGACGGGGAGTCAGGCAACTATGGATGAACGAAATAGACAGATCG
CTGAGATAGGTGCCTCACTGATTAAGCATTGGTAACTGTCAGACCAAGTTTACTCATATATACTTTAGAT
TGATTTAAAACTTCATTTTTAATTTAAAAGGATCTAGGTGAAGATCCTTTTTGATAATCTCATGACCAAA
ATCCCTTAACGTGAGTTTTCGTTCCACTGAGCGTCAGACCCCGTAGAAAAGATCAAAGGATCTTCTTGAG
ATCCTTTTTTTCTGCGCGTAATCTGCTGCTTGCAAACAAAAAAACCACCGCTACCAGCGGTGGTTTGTTT
GCCGGATCAAGAGCTACCAACTCTTTTTCCGAAGGTAACTGGCTTCAGCAGAGCGCAGATACCAAATACT
GTCCTTCTAGTGTAGCCGTAGTTAGGCCACCACTTCAAGAACTCTGTAGCACCGCCTACATACCTCGCTC
TGCTAATCCTGTTACCAGTGGCTGCTGCCAGTGGCGATAAGTCGTGTCTTACCGGGTTGGACTCAAGACG
ATAGTTACCGGATAAGGCGCAGCGGTCGGGCTGAACGGGGGGTTCGTGCACACAGCCCAGCTTGGAGCGA
ACGACCTACACCGAACTGAGATACCTACAGCGTGAGCTATGAGAAAGCGCCACGCTTCCCGAAGGGAGAA
AGGCGGACAGGTATCCGGTAAGCGGCAGGGTCGGAACAGGAGAGCGCACGAGGGAGCTTCCAGGGGGAAA
CGCCTGGTATCTTTATAGTCCTGTCGGGTTTCGCCACCTCTGACTTGAGCGTCGATTTTTGTGATGCTCG
TCAGGGGGGCGGAGCCTATGGAAAAACGCCAGCAACGCGGCCTTTTTACGGTTCCTGGCCTTTTGCTGGC
CTTTTGCTCACATGTTCTTTCCTGCGTTATCCCCTGATTCTGTGGATAACCGTATTACCGCCTTTGAGTG
AGCTGATACCGCTCGCCGCAGCCGAACGACCGAGCGCAGCGAGTCAGTGAGCGAGGAAGCGGAAGAGCGC
CCAATACGCAAACCGCCTCTCCCCGCGCGTTGGCCGATTCATTAATGCAGGGGGAT
Features (pLannotate 1.2.2; 14 found; start..end, strand, type, name):
    208..225     +  promoter       T7 promoter (fragment): promoter for bacteriophage T7 RNA polymerase
    257..1351    +  CDS            S4: SIGM3_REOVD - Experimental evidence at protein level: Swiss-Prot protein existence level 1. The viral outer shell polypeptides, of which sigma-3 is one, impose structural constraints that prevent elongation of nascent transcripts by the RNA-dependent RNA polymerase lambda-3. From Reovirus type 3 (strain Dearing) (T3D) (Mammalian orthoreovirus 3).
   1418..1509    +  ncRNA          HDV ribozyme: Accession: RF00094 - Hepatitis delta virus ribozyme
   1524..1573    +  CDS            SET1 (fragment): solubility-enhancement tag derived from T7 phage gene 10B
   1581..1628    +  terminator     T7 terminator: transcription terminator for bacteriophage T7 RNA polymerase
   1657..1691    +  misc_feature   MCS (fragment): pUC18/19 multiple cloning site
   1696..1714    -  promoter       SP6 promoter: promoter for bacteriophage SP6 RNA polymerase
   1943..2218    +  CDS            TcR (fragment): tetracycline efflux protein; tet; confers resistance to tetracycline
   2218..2268    -  misc_feature   bom (fragment): basis of mobility region from pBR322
   2370..2405    -  CDS            rop (fragment): Rop protein, which maintains plasmids at low copy number; rop
   2500..2604    +  promoter       AmpR promoter: bla
   2605..3465    +  CDS            AmpR: β-lactamase; bla; confers resistance to ampicillin, carbenicillin, and related antibiotics
   3636..4224    +  rep_origin     ori: high-copy-number ColE1/pMB1/pBR322/pUC origin of replication
   4407..4460    +  CDS            lacI (fragment): lac repressor; lacI; The lac repressor binds to the lac operator to inhibit transcription in E. coli. This inhibition can be relieved by adding lactose or isopropyl-β-D-thiogalactopyranoside (IPTG).
