[The description below was written by a language model from this plasmid's Addgene catalogue record and pLannotate feature annotations shown in this document.]
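Description:
pT7-S4T3D is a 4,466-nt rescue plasmid from a plasmid-based reverse genetics system for animal double-stranded RNA viruses. It carries a cDNA of the S4 gene segment of mammalian orthoreovirus type 3 Dearing (T3D). It is built on the p3E5EGFP backbone and catalogued as a mammalian expression vector. In bacteria it is maintained as a high-copy plasmid through a ColE1/pUC-type origin and selected with ampicillin via the β-lactamase gene and its own promoter. The feature table also picks up short fragments of TcR, rop, bom, lacI, a pUC-type multiple cloning site and an SP6 promoter. These appear to be non-functional remnants of the backbone's cloning history rather than working parts of the design.

The functional cassette is a T7 transcription unit. A bacteriophage T7 promoter sits just upstream of the S4 segment, whose annotated open reading frame encodes the outer-capsid protein sigma-3. The viral cDNA is followed by a hepatitis delta virus ribozyme and then a T7 terminator; the short "SET1" hit between them most likely reflects T7 phage-derived sequence adjoining the terminator rather than a real tag. In this arrangement, T7 RNA polymerase starts transcription at or near the start of the viral segment, and self-cleavage by the ribozyme trims the transcript to generate a defined 3′ end. The resulting RNA is intended to resemble the authentic viral plus-strand transcript. Because there is no mammalian promoter, expression depends on T7 polymerase being supplied in the cells, although the record does not say how. The plasmid is typically used alongside equivalent constructs for the other reovirus gene segments to recover infectious virus from cloned cDNA. It also allows engineered S4/sigma-3 mutations to be introduced into the virus.
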