Addgene plasmid #33285: pT7-S4T3D
Depositing lab: Terence Dermody. Depositing organization: Vanderbilt University. Publication: A plasmid-based reverse genetics system for animal double-stranded RNA viruses. Kobayashi T, Antar AA, Boehme KW, Danthi P, Eby EA, Guglielmi KM, Holm GH, Johnson EM, Maginnis MS, Naik S, Skelton WB, Wetzel JD, Wilson GJ, Chappell JD, Dermody TS. Cell Host Microbe. 2007 Apr 19;1(2):147-57. 10.1016/j.chom.2007.03.003 PubMed 18005692.
Backbone
  Vector backbone: p3E5EGFP
  Backbone manufacturer: made by Yoshihiro Kawaoka
  Vector type: Mammalian Expression
Growth in bacteria
  Bacterial resistance: Ampicillin, 100 μg/mL
  Growth temperature: 37°C
  Growth strain: DH5alpha
  Copy number: High Copy
Gene/Insert
  Gene/Insert name: S4
  Species: Orthoreovirus T3D
  GenBank ID: EF494444
  Entrez Gene: S4 (a.k.a. MoV-3mpc04sS4_gp1)
  Promoter: T7
  Cloning method: Restriction Enzyme; 5′ cloning site BseRI (unknown if destroyed); 3′ cloning site BseRI (unknown if destroyed)
  Sequencing primers: 5′ T7 forward; 3′ T7 terminal
Terms and licenses: Academic/Nonprofit Terms; Industry Terms: Not Available to Industry
How to cite: pT7-S4T3D was a gift from Terence Dermody (Addgene plasmid # 33285 ; http://n2t.net/addgene:33285 ; RRID:Addgene_33285)
