>Addgene plasmid #33285 | pT7-S4T3D | addgene partial sequence | sequence record 41310 | T7-term
TTCGGGCTTTGTTAGCAGCCGGATCCTTTTTTTTGAGCTCTCCCTTAGCCATCCGAGTGGACGACGTCCT
CCTTCGGATGCCCAGGTCGGACCGCGAGGAGGTGGAGATGCCATGCCGACCCGATGAATGAAGCCTGTCC
CACGTCACACCAGGTTGGTCAAGCCCGGCGCTGTGAAGATGGGGGTGTTTAGCCAAGAATCATCGGATCG
CCAATCATCACTGGATAATTCAAATCCCCAAACTTGATGGTATCTGGGAACATTGTGAGAGCAGCAGGAG
TTAGCACAATGGGGGCCTGTTGCATAGTCCTATTGTACCATCCCGTCATGCCACCTGGCCCAAGAGCATA
TCTAATCTTCTCGACACCCCAAGCATGATTGACTGCCTCCACTAGCTTGCGCACTGTCTTCAGCTTAGCC
GTTCCTTTAATGAATGGATACATTTTACAGTTCCCAGTCAACATTCCTGAGAATACGGCCGGCATCTTTC
CAAGGATTGGGGTAGTCGCCCTAGAATAATGGGATAATCCAAAGTGACCGAAATCTCGAGCTGGCGTCAC
CAATTCCTTTCTGTAAGCACGGCCCTTCGATGGATCATGCTCCAGCTCAGAGTAATCATAAACCATCACA
CCCCATTCCAAACTCGATCTCGAATCAAAAGTCCTGGAGAATTGGGTTTGACGAGCATCTCCCCCCAGTT
TCACACCATTGAACGCGTGTGATGGGTCTCTCATCATAAAGTTGGGTATCAAGTCGGATGAGTCGATCAT
CAGGTTTAAGGCTGTCCAGTACTGATCCAGCTTAGTGTCAAGGTCGTCCACCACCTGCAAAGGATCTGTC
